>Addgene plasmid #90277 | pCAS_gpyrG2 | addgene full sequence | sequence record 194355 | Addgene NGS Result
CGCTGTGAGCAAAAGGCCAGCAAAAGGCCAGGAACCGTAAAAAGGCCGCGTTGCTGGCGTTTTTCCATAG
GCTCCGCCCCCCTGACGAGCATCACAAAAATCGACGCTCAAGTCAGAGGTGGCGAAACCCGACAGGACTA
TAAAGATACCAGGCGTTTCCCCCTGGAAGCTCCCTCGTGCGCTCTCCTGTTCCGACCCTGCCGCTTACCG
GATACCTGTCCGCCTTTCTCCCTTCGGGAAGCGTGGCGCTTTCTCATAGCTCACGCTGTAGGTATCTCAG
TTCGGTGTAGGTCGTTCGCTCCAAGCTGGGCTGTGTGCACGAACCCCCCGTTCAGCCCGACCGCTGCGCC
TTATCCGGTAACTATCGTCTTGAGTCCAACCCGGTAAGACACGACTTATCGCCACTGGCAGCAGCCACTG
GTAACAGGATTAGCAGAGCGAGGTATGTAGGCGGTGCTACAGAGTTCTTGAAGTGGTGGCCTAACTACGG
CTACACTAGAAGAACAGTATTTGGTATCTGCGCTCTGCTGAAGCCAGTTACCTTCGGAAAAAGAGTTGGT
AGCTCTTGATCCGGCAAACAAACCACCGCTGGTAGCGGTGGTTTTTTTGTTTGCAAGCAGCAGATTACGC
GCAGAAAAAAAGGATCTCAAGAAGATCCTTTGATCTTTTCTACGGGGTGGAGCGCAAAAAACCCCGCCCC
TGACAGGGCGGGGTTTTTTCGCGATCGGAGGTACAGTGGCCATGAAATCCAATCATTTCCTTCTGGCCGC
CCTCGGGCAAGAGATAGTGCCGCAGAGGACTCTCACAGCATCTACATCTGCGACCGCAACAGCCACCAAG
CGAGGCGCACATGAGCTTGTCCTCCTCCCATGCCAAAGTTTGGCCCTCTTCGTTTCTGTGATGCTGAAGG
AAGTCAAACTCGTCGATGATAGGACCAGATGGTTTGTCAAGGGTCAACGCTTTCCATGCCTTCTGGCACC
GGTAGTAATGCTCTTCTGCAAGGGAGACTTGACGTTTCGGATCCGCGGGCCCCGGGACATGCTGGAAGGG
ATTTTCTGGCTCAATACCACGTCTGTATTTGACCCTTTCCAGACAGTTAATCCGCTGCAGGAGGGCGAAC
TGTAGCTCCTCGTTCTCCTTGTAGCGCTTGATCCAGTCTTTTTGGATGTTGCACTTGCTTGGCCTATGCT
TCTCATATAATCTTGCCCTGTCATAGAGACGACGTCTGAGATTGTAGCGTTCGTCTTTGATCACCCGGAG
CCAGATAGGCCTGAGTATATCTGACATTAGATCAAAGGGTCTGTGGATAGTCTCCTTCAGCATCAGCGAC
GCATGTGACTCGCATGTCGGAGAGAGCTTGTGGGTGGTCATCTTTGATGGCGTCCTCTGCTTTCCCTTGA
TTTTCGTTGATTGTTTTTCGAAAGTTAAGTCTGGAAGTCAAGAGAATCCTTCTGCCAGACATTATATTTA
CGTATACTGACGTAGTAGAAACAGCGTCAGGATGAGGACATGGTGTGTGCTGGACCACGGAATCATAGTT
CATCAGTATATTGGGTTGGACAAATAACGCTGAGCATGTATATGTCTTTACACACTATAAAAGCCAGCGA
ACGCCAATAAAATAGGGCATATTGATGTGAAAATATGACACCAGTTAAAAGCAGTGTATTGATTTTATCT
CTCTTCACCTCGGACCTATACTACCGTATACAAGACTCAACTTACTTCCAGATATAGTAATATACACCCT
ATGGACGAACCAGCACAATAATTACAGCCAAACAACACCACCCAAATGGCATATTCCTAATCAGCACTAA
GCACAAATACCACTGTCATCACAGCATAATCAATAAGAATCCCAGACAACCGACTCACTCTGACTCACCT
TACACAAACCCCCAAGCAAAGCGCAGCCCAGAACCTCAGCCAACAATCGGGCAACGTACGGGGAAAGATT
GGCCGATCCATGATGTCAGCAGCCCTAACCCAAAGCGGACTAGCGCATACCGCCCCTCTGACTCCGCCAT
CCCAGGGCTCGAGAAGCTTCCGTGGCGTCGATATAAATTCAGCGGGCCTTGAACATCCCTCCTTACGACA
CACCTCACGCGATCGATTTTGACACTCACACACCGCCACCCTCACATCCTCCACCCACACCACACCCCTT
AATCAACCCACCATCACCGCTAGAACGTCTATCTCATCACCGACTTCTCATCCATCTTCAAACATGACCT
ACCTGATGAGTCCGTGAGGACGAAACGAGTAAGCTCGTCGTAGGTCAATTGCGACTTGGGTTTTAGAGCT
AGAAATAGCAAGTTAAAATAAGGCTAGTCCGTTATCAACTTGAAAAAGTGGCACCGAGTCGGTGCTTTTG
GCCGGCATGGTCCCAGCCTCCTCGCTGGCGCCGGCTGGGCAACATGCTTCGGCATGGCGAATGGGACAGC
TTTGGACTGCTTGATCCACTTAACGTTACTGAAATCATCAAACAGCTTGACGAATCTGGATATAAGATCG
TTGGTGTCGATGTCAGCTCCGGAGTTGAGACAAATGGTGTTCAGGATCTCGATAAGATACGTTCATTTGT
CCAAGCAGCAAAGAGTGCCTTCTAGTGATTTAATAGCTCCATGTCAACAAGAATAAAACGCGTTTCGGGT
TTACCTCTTCCAGATACAGCTCATCTGCAATGCATTAATGCATTGGACCTCGCAACCCTAGTACGCCCTT
CAGGCTCCGGCGAAGCAGAAGAATAGCTTAGCAGAGTCTATTTTCATTTTCGGGAGACGAGATCAAGCAG
ATCAACGGTCGTCAAGAGTCCTACGAGACTGAGGAATCCGCTCTTGGCTCCACGCGACTATATATTTGTC
TCTAATTGTACTTTGACATGCTCCTCTTCTTTACTCTGATAGCTTGACTATGAAAATTCCGTCACCAGCC
CCTGGGTTCGCAAAGATAATTGCACTGTTTCTTCCTTGAACTCTCAAGCCTACAGGACACACATTCATCG
TAGGTATAAACCTCGAAAATCATTCCTACTAAGATGGGTATACAATAGTAACCATGCATGGTTGCCTAGT
GAATGCTCCGTAACACCCAATACGCCGGCCGAAACTTTTTTACAACTCTCCTATGAGTCGTTTACCCAGA
ATGCACAGGTACACTTGTTTAGAGGTAATCCTTCTTTCTAGAAGTCCTCGTGTACTGTGTAAGCGCCCAC
TCCACATCTCCACTCGCTCCGGGGAGAACCGAAGAGGATGGGAACCCCGACCATGGCCTGCGGCCGCAGC
TATCAGTCCTCTCAGCTGACGCCCCTCACGAACCCTCGCACTCTCCCGAAATGCTCTTCGGTGTCCATGG
CGCATCATCTCAGCAGCATCCCATGTCAAACCATGGCTTTGGGCCCACGGACTCTGTGGCCCTGCCGCAA
CATCACCATCACCATCGACTCCCGCCCCATGCAGCGCTGCGCGCCCCAGGGCGTCATGGAGTGAATGTGG
AATCTCCTCCTTTGCCCTCGGGCCCGCCGAGTGTGGTGGGCCAGCCTGGAATGCCTGATCCAGCCCCCAG
GCCTCGAGGACCAAAACTGAAGTTTACTCCCGAAGAGGACGCTCTACTGGTGGAGTTGAAGGAAAACAAG
AACTTGACGTGGAAGCAAATTGCAGACTTCTTCCCGGGCCGAACGAGCGGTACCTTGCAAGTCCGATACT
GCACCAAGCTGAAGGCTAAGGATGTAGCTTGGAGTGACGAAATGGTTCGATTTGCTCCTGATGTATTTCT
ACGCCTGTCTCACACATGCTAATGAAGGGAATAGGTACAAAGGCTGCAGCGGGCAATGCACGAGTACGAG
AACGATCGGTGGCGCATCATTGCAGGGAAGGTTGGAAATGGCTTCACCCCAGCTGCTTGCCGCGAGAAAG
CCATGCAGCTCCATGAGTAAAAGCGTTGGGGAATTTTCATATTTATATCTACTGTCGCCAGATTCGGCCC
TGCTTGGACCCTCTGATCTCCTTACTCTCCATATTGGTTCAAATGTCGGGTCACCGATAGGGCTGGTGGT
GCAGGCTTGTTGTAGGCACGGGAGGATGATCAGCATAACTCTGAGTCACTATAGGGACGGGTTGATGTAA
GGTATTAAGTGATGTATGATAATTCATTTTAGCCCGGGGGAACATATGGCGCCGGCATTTGTTCGTTCGC
AATGAACCGACACTAGCGTCCGCTCTCGCAGTTTAGCACCGGCTGATCCCGGGCTGAACGCGGCCATTGC
TCGGCCGGGGCATGTGTTCCTTATCTACGGCAGACCGCAGATGACCACTGGAGCAGATTATAGACCCTAA
GCCCTAAGCCGGACACCCAATCGAGTAGGTCTGCGGACCAGGTCACTGCGGGCAGCCGGAGAAGCTCCGC
AACCAATCAATCCCCGGCGCTGACTAAGGGCAGGCGACCACGGGCCGAAGCGGCTTCAAACTCACCTCAA
CCTCCAAACTCCCTCATCTCCAAACGTCCTTGCCTTGTCTGCCGTCATTGCAACCCACCCACCAGGACAC
ATGGACAAGAAGTACTCCATTGGGCTCGATATCGGCACAAACAGCGTCGGTTGGGCCGTCATTACGGACG
AGTACAAGGTGCCGAGCAAAAAATTCAAAGTTCTGGGCAATACCGATCGCCACAGCATAAAGAAGAACCT
CATTGGCGCCCTCCTGTTCGACTCCGGGGAGACGGCCGAAGCCACGCGGCTCAAAAGAACAGCACGGCGC
AGATATACCCGCAGAAAGAATCGGATCTGCTACCTGCAGGAGATCTTTAGTAATGAGATGGCTAAGGTGG
ATGACTCTTTCTTCCATAGGCTGGAGGAGTCCTTTTTGGTGGAGGAGGATAAAAAGCACGAGCGCCACCC
AATCTTTGGCAATATCGTGGACGAGGTGGCGTACCATGAAAAGTACCCAACCATATATCATCTGAGGAAG
AAGCTTGTAGACAGTACTGATAAGGCTGACTTGCGGTTGATCTATCTCGCGCTGGCGCATATGATCAAAT
TTCGGGGACACTTCCTCATCGAGGGGGACCTGAACCCAGACAACAGCGATGTCGACAAACTCTTTATCCA
ACTGGTTCAGACTTACAATCAGCTTTTCGAAGAGAACCCGATCAACGCATCCGGAGTTGACGCCAAAGCA
ATCCTGAGCGCTAGGCTGTCCAAATCCCGGCGGCTCGAAAACCTCATCGCACAGCTCCCTGGGGAGAAGA
AGAACGGCCTGTTTGGTAATCTTATCGCCCTGTCACTCGGGCTGACCCCCAACTTTAAATCTAACTTCGA
CCTGGCCGAAGATGCCAAGCTTCAACTGAGCAAAGACACCTACGATGATGATCTCGACAATCTGCTGGCC
CAGATCGGCGACCAGTACGCAGACCTTTTTTTGGCGGCAAAGAACCTGTCAGACGCCATTCTGCTGAGTG
ATATTCTGCGAGTGAACACGGAGATCACCAAAGCTCCGCTGAGCGCTAGTATGATCAAGCGCTATGATGA
GCACCACCAAGACTTGACTTTGCTGAAGGCCCTTGTCAGACAGCAACTGCCTGAGAAGTACAAGGAAATT
TTCTTCGATCAGTCTAAAAATGGCTACGCCGGATACATTGACGGCGGAGCAAGCCAGGAGGAATTTTACA
AATTTATTAAGCCCATCTTGGAAAAAATGGACGGCACCGAGGAGCTGCTGGTAAAGCTTAACAGAGAAGA
TCTGTTGCGCAAACAGCGCACTTTCGACAATGGAAGCATCCCCCACCAGATTCACCTGGGCGAACTGCAC
GCTATCCTCAGGCGGCAAGAGGATTTCTACCCCTTTTTGAAAGATAACAGGGAAAAGATTGAGAAAATCC
TCACATTTCGGATACCCTACTATGTAGGCCCCCTCGCCCGGGGAAATTCCAGATTCGCGTGGATGACTCG
CAAATCAGAAGAGACTATCACTCCCTGGAACTTCGAGGAAGTCGTGGATAAGGGGGCCTCTGCCCAGTCC
TTCATCGAAAGGATGACTAACTTTGATAAAAATCTGCCTAACGAAAAGGTGCTTCCTAAACACTCTCTGC
TGTACGAGTACTTCACAGTTTATAACGAGCTCACCAAGGTCAAATACGTCACAGAAGGGATGAGAAAGCC
AGCATTCCTGTCTGGAGAGCAGAAGAAAGCTATCGTGGACCTCCTCTTCAAGACGAACCGGAAAGTTACC
GTGAAACAGCTCAAAGAGGACTATTTCAAAAAGATTGAATGTTTCGACTCTGTTGAAATCAGCGGAGTGG
AGGATCGCTTCAACGCATCCCTGGGAACGTATCACGATCTCCTGAAAATCATTAAAGACAAGGACTTCCT
GGACAATGAGGAGAACGAGGACATTCTTGAGGACATTGTCCTCACCCTTACGTTGTTTGAAGATAGGGAG
ATGATTGAAGAACGCTTGAAAACTTACGCTCATCTCTTCGACGACAAAGTCATGAAACAGCTCAAGAGGC
GCCGATATACAGGATGGGGGCGGCTGTCAAGAAAACTGATCAATGGGATCCGAGACAAGCAGAGTGGAAA
GACAATCCTGGATTTTCTTAAGTCCGATGGATTTGCCAACCGGAACTTCATGCAGTTGATCCATGATGAC
TCTCTCACCTTTAAGGAGGACATCCAGAAAGCACAAGTTTCTGGCCAGGGGGACAGCCTTCACGAGCACA
TCGCTAATCTTGCAGGTAGCCCAGCTATCAAAAAGGGAATACTGCAGACCGTTAAGGTCGTGGATGAACT
CGTCAAAGTAATGGGAAGGCATAAGCCCGAGAATATCGTTATCGAGATGGCCCGAGAGAACCAAACTACC
CAGAAGGGACAGAAGAACAGTAGGGAAAGGATGAAGAGGATTGAAGAGGGTATAAAAGAACTGGGGTCCC
AAATCCTTAAGGAACACCCAGTTGAAAACACCCAGCTTCAGAATGAGAAGCTCTACCTGTACTACCTGCA
GAACGGCAGGGACATGTACGTGGATCAGGAACTGGACATCAATCGGCTCTCCGACTACGACGTGGATCAT
ATCGTGCCCCAGTCTTTTCTCAAAGATGATTCTATTGATAATAAAGTGTTGACAAGATCCGATAAAAATA
GAGGGAAGAGTGATAACGTCCCCTCAGAAGAAGTTGTCAAGAAAATGAAAAATTATTGGCGGCAGCTGCT
GAACGCCAAACTGATCACACAACGGAAGTTCGATAATCTGACTAAGGCTGAACGAGGTGGCCTGTCTGAG
TTGGATAAAGCCGGCTTCATCAAAAGGCAGCTTGTTGAGACACGCCAGATCACCAAGCACGTGGCCCAAA
TTCTCGATTCACGCATGAACACCAAGTACGATGAAAATGACAAACTGATTCGAGAGGTGAAAGTTATTAC
TCTGAAGTCTAAGCTCGTCTCAGATTTCAGAAAGGACTTTCAGTTTTATAAGGTGAGAGAGATCAACAAT
TACCACCATGCGCATGATGCCTACCTGAATGCAGTGGTAGGCACTGCACTTATCAAAAAATATCCCAAGC
TTGAATCTGAATTTGTTTACGGAGACTATAAAGTGTACGATGTTAGGAAAATGATCGCAAAGTCTGAGCA
GGAAATAGGCAAGGCCACCGCTAAGTACTTCTTTTACAGCAATATTATGAATTTTTTCAAGACCGAGATT
ACACTGGCCAATGGAGAGATTCGGAAGCGACCACTTATCGAAACAAACGGAGAAACAGGAGAAATCGTGT
GGGACAAGGGTAGGGATTTCGCGACAGTCCGGAAGGTCCTGTCCATGCCGCAGGTGAACATCGTTAAAAA
GACCGAAGTACAGACCGGAGGCTTCTCCAAGGAAAGTATCCTCCCGAAAAGGAACAGCGACAAGCTGATC
GCACGCAAAAAAGATTGGGACCCCAAGAAATACGGCGGATTCGATTCTCCTACAGTCGCTTACAGTGTAC
TGGTTGTGGCCAAAGTGGAGAAAGGGAAGTCTAAAAAACTCAAAAGCGTCAAGGAACTGCTGGGCATCAC
AATCATGGAGCGATCAAGCTTCGAAAAAAACCCCATCGACTTTCTCGAGGCGAAAGGATATAAAGAGGTC
AAAAAAGACCTCATCATTAAGCTTCCCAAGTACTCTCTCTTTGAGCTTGAAAACGGCCGGAAACGAATGC
TCGCTAGTGCGGGCGAGCTGCAGAAAGGTAACGAGCTGGCACTGCCCTCTAAATACGTTAATTTCTTGTA
TCTGGCCAGCCACTATGAAAAGCTCAAAGGGTCCCCCGAAGATAATGAGCAGAAGCAGCTGTTCGTGGAA
CAACACAAACACTACCTTGATGAGATCATCGAGCAAATAAGCGAATTCTCCAAAAGAGTGATCCTCGCCG
ACGCTAACCTCGATAAGGTGCTTTCTGCTTACAATAAGCACAGGGATAAGCCCATCAGGGAGCAGGCAGA
AAACATTATCCACTTGTTTACTCTGACCAACTTGGGCGCGCCTGCAGCCTTCAAGTACTTCGACACCACC
ATAGACAGAAAGCGGTACACCTCTACAAAGGAGGTCCTGGACGCCACACTGATTCATCAGTCAATTACGG
GGCTCTATGAAACAAGAATCGACCTCTCTCAGCTCGGTGGAGACAGCAGGGCTGACCCCAAGAAGAAGAG
GAAGGTGTGAGCTTGATCCACTTAACGTTACTGAAATCATCAAACAGCTTGACGAATCTGGATATAAGAT
CGTTGGTGTCGATGTCAGCTCCGGAGTTGAGACAAATGGTGTTCAGGATCTCGATAAGATACGTTCATTT
GTCCAAGCAGCAAAGAGTGCCTTCTAGTGATTTAATAGCTCCATGTCAACAAGAATAAAACGCGTTTCGG
GTTTACCTCTTCCAGATACAGCTCATCTGCAATGCATTAATGCATTGGACCTCGCAACCCTAGTACGCCC
TTCAGGCTCCGGCGAAGCAGAAGAATAGCTTAGCAGAGTCTATTTTCATTTTCGGGAGACGAGATCAAGC
AGATCAACGGTCGTCAAGAGTCCTACGAGACTGAGGAATCCGCTCTTGGCTCCACGCGACTATATATTTG
TCTCTAATTGTACTTTGACATGCTCCTCTTCTTTACTCTGATAGCTTGACTATGAAAATTCCGTCACCAG
CCCCTGGGTTCGCAAAGATAATTGCACTGTTTCTTCCTTGAACTCTCAAGCCTACAGGACACACATTCAT
CGTAGGTATAAACCTCGAAAATCATTCCTACTAAGATGGGTATACAATAGTAACCATGCATGGTTGCCTA
GTGAATGCTCCGTAACACCCAATACGCCGGCCGAAACTTTTTTACAACTCTCCTATGAGTCGTTTACCCA
GAATGCACAGGTACACTTGTTTAGAGGTAATCCTTCTTTCTAGAAGTCCTCGTGTACTGTGTAAGCGCCC
ACTCCACATCTCCACTCGCTAATTCATGAATAACGGTGAGACTAGCGGCCGGTCCCCTTATCCCAGCTGT
TCCACGTTGGCCTGCCCCTCAGTTAGCGCTCAACTCAATGCCCCTCACTGGCGAGGCGAGGGCAAGGATG
GAGGGGCAGCATCGCCTGAGTTGGAGCAAAGCGGCCGCCATGGGAGCAGCGAACCAACGGAGGGATGCCG
TGCTTTGTCGTGGCTGCTGTGGCCAATCCGGGCCCTTGGTTGGCTCACAGAGCGTTGCTGTGAGTCCATG
AGCTATTATTGCTAGGTACAGTATAGAGAGAGGAGAGAGAGAGAGAGAGAGAGAGGGGAAAAAAGGTGAG
GTTGAAGTGAGAAAAAAAAAAAAAAAAATCCAACCACTGACGGCTGCCGGCTCTGCCACCCCCCTCCCTC
CACCCCAGACCACCTGCACACTCAGCGCGCAGCATCACCTAATCTTGGCTCGCCTTCCCGCAGCTCAGGT
TGTTTTTTTTTTCTCTCTCCCTCGTCGAAGCCGCCCTTGTTCCCTTATTTATTTCCCTCTCCATCCTTGT
CTGCCTTTGGTCCATCTGCCCCTTTGTCTGCATCTCTTTTGCACGCATCGCCTTATCGTCGTCTCTTTTT
TCACTCACGGGAGCTTGACGATGACCTGACTCGTGAGCCTCACCTGCTGATTTCTCTCCCCCCCTCCCGA
CCGGCTTGACTTTTGTTTCTCCTCCAGTACCTTATCGCGAAGCCGGAAGAACCTCTTAACCTCTAGATGA
AAAAGCCTGAACTCACCGCGACGTCTGTCGAGAAGTTCCTGATCGAAAAGTTCGACAGCGTCTCCGACCT
GATGCAGCTCTCGGAGGGCGAAGAATCTCGTGCTTTCAGCTTCGATGTAGGAGGGCGTGGATATGTCCTG
CGGGTAAATAGCTGCGCCGATGGTTTCTACAAAGATCGTTATGTTTATCGGCACTTTGCATCGGCCGCGC
TCCCGATTCCGGAAGTGCTTGACATTGGGGAATTCAGCGAGAGCCTGACCTATTGCATCTCCCGCCGTGC
ACAGGGTGTCACGTTGCAAGACCTGCCTGAAACCGAACTGCCCGCTGTTCTGCAGCCGGTCGCGGAGGCC
ATGGATGCGATCGCTGCGGCCGATCTCAGCCAGACGAGCGGGTTCGGCCCATTCGGACCGCAAGGAATCG
GTCAATACACTACATGGCGTGATTTCATATGCGCGATTGCTGATCCCCATGTGTATCACTGGCAAACTGT
GATGGACGACACCGTCAGTGCGTCCGTCGCGCAGGCTCTCGATGAGCTGATGCTTTGGGCCGAGGACTGC
CCCGAAGTCCGGCACCTCGTGCACGCGGATTTCGGCTCCAACAATGTCCTGACGGACAATGGCCGCATAA
CAGCGGTCATTGACTGGAGCGAGGCGATGTTCGGGGATTCCCAATACGAGGTCGCCAACATCTTCTTCTG
GAGGCCGTGGTTGGCTTGTATGGAGCAGCAGACGCGCTACTTCGAGCGGAGGCACCCGGAGCTTGCAGGA
TCGCCGCGGCTCCGGGCGTATATGCTCCGCATTGGTCTTGACCAACTCTATCAGAGCTTGGTTGACGGCA
ATTTCGATGATGCAGCTTGGGCGCAGGGTCGATGCGACGCAATCGTCCGATCCGGAGCCGGGACTGTCGG
GCGTACACAAATCGCCCGCAGAAGCGCGGCCGTCTGGACCGATGGCTGTGTAGAAGTACTCGCCGATAGT
GGAAACCGACGCCCCAGCACTCGTCCGAGGGCAAAGGAATAGATGCATGGCTTTCGTGACCGGGCTTCAA
ACAATGATGTGCGATGGTGTGGTTCCCGGTTGGCGGAGTCTTTGTCTACTTTGGTTGTCTGTCGCAGGTC
GGTAGACCGCAAATGAGCAACTGATGGATTGTTGCCAGCGATACTATAATTCACATGGATGGTCTTTGTC
GATCAGTAGCTAGTGAGAGAGAGAGAACATCTATCCACAATGTCGAGTGTCTATTAGACATACTCCGAGA
ATAAAGTCAACTGTGTCTGTGATCTAAAGATCGATTCGGCAGTCGAGTAGCGTATAACAACTCCGAGTAC
CAGCGAAAGCACGTCGTGACAGGAGCAGGGCTTTGCCAACTGCGCAACCTTGCTTGAATGAGGATACACG
GGGTGCAACATGGCTGTACTGATCCATCGCAACCAAAATTTCTGTTTATAGATCAAGCTGGTAGATTCCA
ATTACTCCACCTCTTGCGCTTCTCCATGACATGTAAGTGCACGTGGAAACCATACCCAAATTGCCTACAG
CTGCGGAGCATGAGCCTATGGCGATCAGTCTGGTCATGTTAACCAGCCTGTGCTCTGACGTTAATGCAGA
ATAGCTTATGCTGCAGACGCGTTACGGCGGAGATGCTGCAGACGCGTTACGCGGAGATGCTGCAGACGCG
TTACGTATCGGATCCAGAATTCGTGATATCTGAATTCGTCGACAAGCTTATTTTTTGTATACTGTTTTGT
GATAGCACGAAGTTTTTCCACGGTATCTTGTTAAAAATATATATTTGTGGCGGGCTTACCTACATCAAAT
TAATAAGAGACTAATTATAAACTAAACACACAAGCAAGCTACTTTAGGGTAAAAGTTTATAAATGCTTTT
GACGTATAAACGTTGCTTGTATTTATTATTACAATTAAAGGTGGATAGAAAACCTAGAGACTAGTTAGAA
ACTAATCTCAGGTTTGCGTTAAACTAAATCAGAGCCCGAGAGGTTAACAGAACCTAGAAGGGGACTAGAT
ATCCGGGTAGGGAAACAAAAAAAAAAAACAAGACAGCCACATATTAGGGAGACTAGTTAGAAGCTAGTTC
CAGGACTAGGAAAATAAAAGACAATGATACCACAGTCTAGTTGACAACTAGATAGATTCTAGATTGAGGC
CAAAGTCTCTGAGATCCAGGTTAGTTGCAACTAATACTAGTTAGTATCTAGTCTCCTATAACTCTGAAGC
TAGAATAACTTACTACTATTATCCTCACCACTGTTCAGCTGCGCAAACGGAGTGATTGCAAGGTGTTCAG
AGACTAGTTATTGACTAGTCAGTGACTAGCAATAACTAACAAGGTATTAACCTACCATGTCTGCCATCAC
CCTGCACTTCCTCGGGCTCAGCAGCCTTTTCCTCCTCATTTTCATGCTCATTTTCCTTGTTTAAGACTGT
GACTAGTCAAAGACTAGTCCAGAACCACAAAGGAGAAATGTCTTACCACTTTCTTCATTGCTTGTCTCTT
TTGCATTATCCATGTCTGCAACTAGTTAGAGTCTAGTTAGTGACTAGTCCGACGAGGACTTGCTTGTCTC
CGGATTGTTGGAGGAACTCTCCAGGGCCTCAAGATCCACAACAGAGCCTTCTAGATGACTGGTCAATAAC
TAGTTGGTCTTTGTCTGAGTCTGACTTACGAGGTTGCATACTCGCTCCCTTTGCCTCGTCAATCGATGAG
AAAAAGCGCCAAAACTCGCAATATGGCTTTGAACCACACGGTGCTGAGACTAGTTAGAATCTAGTCCCAA
ACTAGCTTGGATAGCTTACCTTTGCCCTTTGCGTTGCGACAGGTCTTGCAGGGTATGGTTCCTTTCTCAC
CAGCTGATTTAGCTGCCTTGCTACCCTCACGGCGGATCTGCATAAAGAGTGGCTAGAGGTTATAAATTAG
CACTGATCCTAGGTACGGGGCTGAATGTAACTTGCCTTTCCTTTCTCATCGCGCGGCAAGACAGGCTTGC
TCAAATTCCTACCAGTCACAGGGGTATGCACGGCGTACGGACCACTTGAACTAGTCACAGATTAGTTAGC
AACTAGTCTGCATTGAATGGCTGTACTTACGGGCCCTCGCCATTGTCCTGATCATTTCCAGCTTCACCCT
CGTTGCTGCAAAGTAGTTAGTGACTAGTCAAGGACTAGTTGAAATGGGAGAAGAAACTCACGAATTCTCG
ACACCCTTAGTATTGTGGTCCTTGGACTTGGTGCTGCTATATATTAGCTAATACACTAGTTAGACTCACA
GAAACTTACGCAGCTCGCTTGCGCTTCTTGGTAGGAGTCGGGGTTGGGAGAACAGTGCCTTCAAACAAGC
CTTCATACCATGCTACTTGACTAGTCAGGGACTAGTCACCAAGTAATCTAGATAGGACTTGCCTTTGGCC
TCCATCAGTTCCTTCATAGTGGGAGGTCCATTGTGCAATGTAAACTCCATGCCGTGGGAGTTCTTGTCCT
TCAAGTGCTTGACCAATATGTTTCTGTTGGCAGAGGGAACCTGTCAACTAGTTAATAACTAGTCAGAAAC
TAGTATAGCAGTAGACTCACTGTACGCTTGAGGCATCCCTTCACTCGGCAGTAGACTTCATATGGATGGA
TATCAGGCACGCCATTGTCGTCCTGTGGACTAGTCAGTAACTAGGCTTAAAGCTAGTCGGGTCGGCTTAC
TATCTTGAAATCCGGCAGCGTAAGCTCCCCGTCCTTAACTGCCTCGAGATAGTGACAGTACTCTGGGGAC
TTTCGGAGATCGTTATCGCGAATGCTCGGCATACTAATCGTTGACTAGTCTTGGACTAGTCCCGAGCAAA
AAGGATTGGAGGAGGAGGAGGAAGGTGAGAGTGAGACAAAGAGCGAAATAAGAGCTTCAAAGGCTATCTC
TAAGCAGTATGAAGGTTAAGTATCTAGTTCTTGACTAGATTTAAAAGAGATTTCGACTAGTTATGTACCT
GGAGTTTGGATATAGGAATGTGTTGTGGTAACGAAATGTAAGGGGGAGGAAAGAAAAAGTCGGTCAAGAG
GTAACTCTAAGTCGGCCATTCCTTTTTGGGAGGCGCTAACCATAAACGGCATGGTCGACTTAGAGTTAGC
TCAGGGAATTTAGGGAGTTATCTGCGACCACCGAGGAACGGCGGAATGCCAAAGAATCCCGATGGAGCTC
TAGCTGGCGGTTGACAACCCCACCTTTTGGCGTTTCTGCGGCGTTGCAGGCGGGACTGGATACTTCGTAG
AACCAGAAAGGCAAGGCAGAACGCGCTCAGCAAGAGTGTTGGAAGTGATAGCATGATGTGCCTTGTTAAC
TAGGTCAAAATCTGCAGTATGCTTGATGTTATCCAAAGTGTGAGAGAGGAAGGTCCAAACATACACGATT
GGGAGAGGGCCTAGGTATAAGAGTTTTTGAGTAGAACGCATGTGAGCCCAGCCATCTCGAGGAGATTAAA
CACGGGCCGGCATTTGATGGCTATGTTAGTACCCCAATGGAAAGCCTGAGAGTCCAGTGG
Features (pLannotate 1.2.2; 8 found; start..end, strand, type, name):
     62..650     -  rep_origin     ori: high-copy-number ColE1/pMB1/pBR322/pUC origin of replication
   2243..2266    +  misc_RNA       sTRSV HHRz (fragment): hammerhead ribozyme from the tobacco ringspot virus satellite RNA (Khvorova et al., 2003)
   2300..2375    +  misc_RNA       gRNA scaffold: guide RNA scaffold for the Streptococcus pyogenes CRISPR/Cas9 system
   2463..3236    +  terminator     trpC terminator: trpC; transcription terminator from the Aspergillus nidulans trpC gene (Punt et al., 1987)
   4551..8654    +  CDS            cas9: CAS9_STRP1 - Also known as csn1 From Streptococcus pyogenes serotype M1.
   8695..9468    +  terminator     trpC terminator: trpC; transcription terminator from the Aspergillus nidulans trpC gene (Punt et al., 1987)
  10217..11239   +  CDS            hph: KHYB_ECOLX - Experimental evidence at protein level: Swiss-Prot protein existence level 1. The aminoglycoside phosphotransferases achieve inactivation of their antibiotic substrates by phosphorylation. Only phosphorylates hygromycin and closely related compounds such as demethyl analogs and destomycin. From Escherichia coli.
  11945..14760   -  rep_origin     AMA1 (fragment): replication origin from Aspergillus nidulans (Aleksenko and Clutterbuck, 1996)
