[The description below was written by a language model from this plasmid's Addgene catalogue record and pLannotate feature annotations shown in this document.]
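Description:
pCAS_gpyrG2 (also recorded as pMST620-BB3_gpyrG2_cas9) is an all-in-one CRISPR/Cas9 shuttle plasmid of about 14.7 kb for genome editing in the filamentous fungus Aspergillus niger. It is built on the BB3_AMA_2.8_pUC-ORI_L_AC_hph backbone. A high-copy pUC/ColE1-type origin maintains it in E. coli, and a fragment of the Aspergillus nidulans AMA1 element supports autonomous, extrachromosomal replication in Aspergillus rather than requiring integration. The only selectable marker annotated is hph, the E. coli hygromycin B phosphotransferase. Hygromycin is the listed bacterial resistance, and the same gene presumably provides selection in the fungal host.

The payload consists of two expression units, each closed by a copy of the A. nidulans trpC terminator. The first carries the guide RNA: a fragment of the tobacco ringspot virus satellite hammerhead ribozyme sits just upstream of the spacer directed at the site called pyrG2, followed by the Streptococcus pyogenes gRNA scaffold. A self-cleaving ribozyme at the 5′ end is the usual way to release a precisely trimmed guide from a longer transcript. The second unit encodes S. pyogenes Cas9. The promoters driving the guide, Cas9 and hph are not annotated in the feature table or named in the catalogue fields, nor is any downstream ribozyme or nuclear localisation signal. According to the record, the plasmid belongs to a toolkit for metabolic pathway construction and gene integration in A. niger, where it delivers Cas9 and the pyrG2-site guide.
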