Addgene plasmid #90277: pCAS_gpyrG2
Purpose: (also pMST620-BB3_gpyrG2_cas9) CRISPR/Cas9 plasmid with gRNA for site pyrG2, Cas9
Depositing lab: Michael Sauer. Depositing organization: Universitaet fur Bodenkultur Wien (BOKU-WIEN). Publication: An efficient tool for metabolic pathway construction and gene integration for Aspergillus niger. Sarkari P, Marx H, Blumhoff ML, Mattanovich D, Sauer M, Steiger MG. Bioresour Technol. 2017 May 4. pii: S0960-8524(17)30643-0. doi: 10.1016/j.biortech.2017.05.004. PubMed 28533066.
Backbone
  Vector backbone: BB3_AMA_2.8_pUC-ORI_L_AC_hph
  Backbone size w/o insert (bp): 5997
  Total vector size (bp): 14715
  Vector type: Bacterial Expression ; A. niger
Growth in bacteria
  Bacterial resistance: Hygromycin, 200 μg/mL
  Growth temperature: 37°C
  Growth strain: DH5alpha
  Copy number: Unknown
Gene/Insert
  Gene/Insert name: gRNA (pyrg2)
  gRNA/shRNA sequence: GTAGGTCAATTGCGACTTGG
  Species: A. niger
  Cloning method: Unknown
  Sequencing primers: 5′ -; 3′ -
Terms and licenses: Academic/Nonprofit Terms; Industry Terms: Not Available to Industry
How to cite: pCAS_gpyrG2 was a gift from Michael Sauer (Addgene plasmid # 90277 ; http://n2t.net/addgene:90277 ; RRID:Addgene_90277)
